Addgene plasmid #46597: AB.pCCL.sin.cPPT.U6.miR-192-Decoy.hPGK.GFP.WPRE
Depositing lab: Brian Brown. Depositing organization: Icahn School of Medicine at Mount Sinai. Publication: High-throughput assessment of microRNA activity and function using microRNA sensor and decoy libraries. Mullokandov G, Baccarini A, Ruzo A, Jayaprakash AD, Tung N, Israelow B, Evans MJ, Sachidanandam R, Brown BD. Nat Methods. 2012 Jul 1;9(8):840-6. doi: 10.1038/nmeth.2078. PubMed 22751203.
Backbone
  Vector backbone: AB.pCCLsin.PPT.U6.hPGK.GFP.wpre
  Backbone size w/o insert (bp): 8233
  Vector type: Lentiviral
  Selectable markers: eGFP
Growth in bacteria
  Bacterial resistance: Ampicillin, 100 μg/mL
  Growth temperature: 37°C
  Growth strain: Stbl3
  Copy number: High Copy
Gene/Insert
  Gene/Insert name: miR-192 Decoy (alt name: 8184)
  Species: H. sapiens (human), M. musculus (mouse)
  Insert size (bp): 79
  Entrez Gene: MIR192 (a.k.a. MIRN192, miR-192, miRNA192); Mir192 (a.k.a. Mirn192, mmu-mir-192)
  Promoter: hU6
  Cloning method: Restriction Enzyme; 5′ cloning site BsmBI (destroyed during cloning); 3′ cloning site BsmBI (destroyed during cloning)
  Sequencing primers: 5′ CATAATAGCAACAGACATAC; 3′ pBluescriptSK_primer
Terms and licenses: Academic/Nonprofit Terms; Industry Terms: Not Available to Industry
Depositor comments: Depositor Website: http://www.mountsinai.org/profiles/brian-d-brown/ Please cite Mullokandov, Baccarini, Ruzo et al. Nature Methods 2013.
How to cite: AB.pCCL.sin.cPPT.U6.miR-192-Decoy.hPGK.GFP.WPRE was a gift from Brian Brown (Addgene plasmid # 46597 ; http://n2t.net/addgene:46597 ; RRID:Addgene_46597)
