[The description below was written by a language model from this plasmid's Addgene catalogue record.]
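Description:
AB.pCCL.sin.cPPT.U6.miR-192-Decoy.hPGK.GFP.WPRE is a lentiviral transfer plasmid built on the pCCL self-inactivating (sin) backbone, designed to deliver a microRNA decoy against miR-192 into mammalian cells. It is propagated in bacteria as a high-copy plasmid under ampicillin selection, in a recombination-deficient strain of the kind usually chosen to keep lentiviral repeat sequences stable. The backbone without insert is about 8.2 kb. As its name indicates, it carries a central polypurine tract (cPPT), which generally improves transduction efficiency, and a WPRE, a post-transcriptional element that enhances expression of the upstream transgene. No feature table accompanies the record, so the exact layout of LTRs, packaging signal and bacterial origin is not documented here.

The payload consists of two expression units. A human U6 promoter, an RNA polymerase III promoter suited to short non-coding transcripts, drives a 79 bp miR-192 decoy. The decoy was inserted between BsmBI sites that were destroyed during cloning. The decoy is annotated against both human MIR192 and mouse Mir192, so it is intended for use in either species. Such decoy transcripts generally present target sites that bind the cognate microRNA and thereby reduce its activity on endogenous targets, although the record does not describe the internal design of this one. A separate human PGK promoter drives GFP (eGFP), which serves as the only mammalian marker and allows transduced cells to be identified or sorted by fluorescence rather than by drug selection. The plasmid derives from work on microRNA sensor and decoy libraries for high-throughput assessment of microRNA activity and function. It is suited to stable loss-of-function studies of miR-192.
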