>Addgene plasmid #46597 | AB.pCCL.sin.cPPT.U6.miR-192-Decoy.hPGK.GFP.WPRE | depositor partial sequence | sequence record 65897 | miR-192 Decoy
CATCAACGGCTGTCAATAGATAGGTCAGCAAGTATTCTGGTCACAGAATACAACGGCTGTCAATAGATAG
GTCAGCAAG
