>Addgene plasmid #46597 | AB.pCCL.sin.cPPT.U6.miR-192-Decoy.hPGK.GFP.WPRE | depositor partial sequence | sequence record 65898 | empty backbone
AATGCTTCAATAATATTGAAAAAGGAAGAGTATGAGTATTCAACATTTCCGTGTCGCCCTTATTCCCTTT
TTTGCGGCATTTTGCCTTCCTGTTTTTGCTCACCCAGAAACGCTGGTGAAAGTAAAAGATGCTGAAGATC
AGTTGGGTGCACGAGTGGGTTACATCGAACTGGATCTCAACAGCGGTAAGATCCTTGAGAGTTTTCGCCC
CGAAGAACGTTTTCCAATGATGAGCACTTTTAAAGTTCTGCTATGTGGCGCGGTATTATCCCGTATTGAC
GCCGGGCAAGAGCAACTCGGTCGCCGCATACACTATTCTCAGAATGACTTGGTTGAGTACTCACCAGTCA
CAGAAAAGCATCTTACGGATGGCATGACAGTAAGAGAATTATGCAGTGCTGCCATAACCATGAGTGATAA
CACTGCGGCCAACTTACTTCTGACAACGATCGGAGGACCGAAGGAGCTAACCGCTTTTTTGCACAACATG
GGGGATCATGTAACTCGCCTTGATCGTTGGGAACCGGAGCTGAATGAAGCCATACCAAACGACGAGCGTG
ACACCACGATGCCTGTAGCAATGGCAACAACGTTGCGCAAACTATTAACTGGCGAACTACTTACTCTAGC
TTCCCGGCAACAATTAATAGACTGGATGGAGGCGGATAAAGTTGCAGGACCACTTCTGCGCTCGGCCCTT
CCGGCTGGCTGGTTTATTGCTGATAAATCTGGAGCCGGTGAGCGTGGGTCTCGCGGTATCATTGCAGCAC
TGGGGCCAGATGGTAAGCCCTCCCGTATCGTAGTTATCTACACGACGGGGAGTCAGGCAACTATGGATGA
ACGAAATAGACAGATCGCTGAGATAGGTGCCTCACTGATTAAGCATTGGTAACTGTCAGACCAAGTTTAC
TCATATATACTTTAGATTGATTTAAAACTTCATTTTTAATTTAAAAGGATCTAGGTGAAGATCCTTTTTG
ATAATCTCATGACCAAAATCCCTTAACGTGAGTTTTCGTTCCACTGAGCGTCAGACCCCGTAGAAAAGAT
CAAAGGATCTTCTTGAGATCCTTTTTTTCTGCGCGTAATCTGCTGCTTGCAAACAAAAAAACCACCGCTA
CCAGCGGTGGTTTGTTTGCCGGATCAAGAGCTACCAACTCTTTTTCCGAAGGTAACTGGCTTCAGCAGAG
CGCAGATACCAAATACTGTCCTTCTAGTGTAGCCGTAGTTAGGCCACCACTTCAAGAACTCTGTAGCACC
GCCTACATACCTCGCTCTGCTAATCCTGTTACCAGTGGCTGCTGCCAGTGGCGATAAGTCGTGTCTTACC
GGGTTGGACTCAAGACGATAGTTACCGGATAAGGCGCAGCGGTCGGGCTGAACGGGGGGTTCGTGCACAC
AGCCCAGCTTGGAGCGAACGACCTACACCGAACTGAGATACCTACAGCGTGAGCTATGAGAAAGCGCCAC
GCTTCCCGAAGGGAGAAAGGCGGACAGGTATCCGGTAAGCGGCAGGGTCGGAACAGGAGAGCGCACGAGG
GAGCTTCCAGGGGGAAACGCCTGGTATCTTTATAGTCCTGTCGGGTTTCGCCACCTCTGACTTGAGCGTC
GATTTTTGTGATGCTCGTCAGGGGGGCGGAGCCTATGGAAAAACGCCAGCAACGCGGCCTTTTTACGGTT
CCTGGCCTTTTGCTGGCCTTTTGCTCACATGTTCTTTCCTGCGTTATCCCCTGATTCTGTGGATAACCGT
ATTACCGCCTTTGAGTGAGCTGATACCGCTCGCCGCAGCCGAACGACCGAGCGCAGCGAGTCAGTGAGCG
AGGAAGCGGAAGAGCGCCCAATACGCAAACCGCCTCTCCCCGCGCGTTGGCCGATTCATTAATGCAGCTG
GCACGACAGGTTTCCCGACTGGAAAGCGGGCAGTGAGCGCAACGCAATTAATGTGAGTTAGCTCACTCAT
TAGGCACCCCAGGCTTTACACTTTATGCTTCCGGCTCGTATGTTGTGTGGAATTGTGAGCGGATAACAAT
TTCACACAGGAAACAGCTATGACCATGATTACGCCAAGCGCGCAATTAACCCTCACTAAAGGGAACAAAA
GCTGGAGCTGCAAGCTTGGCCATTGCATACGTTGTATCCATATCATAATATGTACATTTATATTGGCTCA
TGTCCAACATTACCGCCATGTTGACATTGATTATTGACTAGTTATTAATAGTAATCAATTACGGGGTCAT
TAGTTCATAGCCCATATATGGAGTTCCGCGTTACATAACTTACGGTAAATGGCCCGCCTGGCTGACCGCC
CAACGACCCCCGCCCATTGACGTCAATAATGACGTATGTTCCCATAGTAACGCCAATAGGGACTTTCCAT
TGACGTCAATGGGTGGAGTATTTACGGTAAACTGCCCACTTGGCAGTACATCAAGTGTATCATATGCCAA
GTACGCCCCCTATTGACGTCAATGACGGTAAATGGCCCGCCTGGCATTATGCCCAGTACATGACCTTATG
GGACTTTCCTACTTGGCAGTACATCTACGTATTAGTCATCGCTATTACCATGGTGATGCGGTTTTGGCAG
TACATCAATGGGCGTGGATAGCGGTTTGACTCACGGGGATTTCCAAGTCTCCACCCCATTGACGTCAATG
GGAGTTTGTTTTGGCACCAAAATCAACGGGACTTTCCAAAATGTCGTAACAACTCCGCCCCATTGACGCA
AATGGGCGGTAGGCGTGTACGGTGGGAGGTCTATATAAGCAGAGCTCGTTTAGTGAACCGGGGTCTCTCT
GGTTAGACCAGATCTGAGCCTGGGAGCTCTCTGGCTAACTAGGGAACCCACTGCTTAAGCCTCAATAAAG
CTTGCCTTGAGTGCTTCAAGTAGTGTGTGCCCGTCTGTTGTGTGACTCTGGTAACTAGAGATCCCTCAGA
CCCTTTTAGTCAGTGTGGAAAATCTCTAGCAGTGGCGCCCGAACAGGGACCTGAAAGCGAAAGGGAAACC
AGAGCTCTCTCGACGCAGGACTCGGCTTGCTGAAGCGCGCACGGCAAGAGGCGAGGGGCGGCGACTGGTG
AGTACGCCAAAAATTTTGACTAGCGGAGGCTAGAAGGAGAGAGATGGGTGCGAGAGCGTCAGTATTAAGC
GGGGGAGAATTAGATCGCGATGGGAAAAAATTCGGTTAAGGCCAGGGGGAAAGAAAAAATATAAATTAAA
ACATATAGTATGGGCAAGCAGGGAGCTAGAACGATTCGCAGTTAATCCTGGCCTGTTAGAAACATCAGAA
GGCTGTAGACAAATACTGGGACAGCTACAACCATCCCTTCAGACAGGATCAGAAGAACTTAGATCATTAT
ATAATACAGTAGCAACCCTCTATTGTGTGCATCAAAGGATAGAGATAAAAGACACCAAGGAAGCTTTAGA
CAAGATAGAGGAAGAGCAAAACAAAAGTAAGACCACCGCACAGCAAGCGGCCGCTGATCTTCAGACCTGG
AGGAGGAGATATGAGGGACAATTGGAGAAGTGAATTATATAAATATAAAGTAGTAAAAATTGAACCATTA
GGAGTAGCACCCACCAAGGCAAAGAGAAGAGTGGTGCAGAGAGAAAAAAGAGCAGTGGGAATAGGAGCTT
TGTTCCTTGGGTTCTTGGGAGCAGCAGGAAGCACTATGGGCGCAGCCTCAATGACGCTGACGGTACAGGC
CAGACAATTATTGTCTGGTATAGTGCAGCAGCAGAACAATTTGCTGAGGGCTATTGAGGCGCAACAGCAT
CTGTTGCAACTCACAGTCTGGGGCATCAAGCAGCTCCAGGCAAGAATCCTGGCTGTGGAAAGATACCTAA
AGGATCAACAGCTCCTGGGGATTTGGGGTTGCTCTGGAAAACTCATTTGCACCACTGCTGTGCCTTGGAA
TGCTAGTTGGAGTAATAAATCTCTGGAACAGATTTGGAATCACACGACCTGGATGGAGTGGGACAGAGAA
ATTAACAATTACACAAGCTTAATACACTCCTTAATTGAAGAATCGCAAAACCAGCAAGAAAAGAATGAAC
AAGAATTATTGGAATTAGATAAATGGGCAAGTTTGTGGAATTGGTTTAACATAACAAATTGGCTGTGGTA
TATAAAATTATTCATAATGATAGTAGGAGGCTTGGTAGGTTTAAGAATAGTTTTTGCTGTACTTTCTATA
GTGAATAGAGTTAGGCAGGGATATTCACCATTATCGTTTCAGACCCACCTCCCAACCCCGAGGGGACCCG
ACAGGCCCGAAGGAATAGAAGAAGAAGGTGGAGAGAGAGACAGAGACAGATCCATTCGATTAGTGAACGG
ATCTCGACGGTATCGGTTAACTTTTAAAAGAAAAGGGGGGATTGGGGGGTACAGTGCAGGGGAAAGAATA
GTAGACATAATAGCAACAGACATACAAACTAAAGAATTACAAAAACAAATTACAAAAATTCAAAATTTTA
TCGATCACGAGACTAGCCTCGAGAAGCTTGATATCGAATTCAAAAAAGACGGCGCTAGGATCATCGAGAC
GGTACCGTCTCCGATGATCCTAGCGCCGTCAAACAAGGCTTTTCTCCAAGGGATATTTATAGTCTCAAAA
CACACAATTACTTTACAGTTAGGGTGAGTTTCCTTTTGTGCTGTTTTTTAAAATAATAATTTAGTATTTG
TATCTCTTATAGAAATCCAAGCCTATCATGTAAAATGTAGCTAGTATTAAAAAGAACAGATTATCTGTCT
TTTATCGCACATTAAGCCTCTATAGTTACTAGGAAATATTATATGCAAATTAACCGGGGCAGGGGAGTAG
CCGAGCTTCTCCCACAAGTCTGTGCGAGGGGGCCGGCGCGGGCCTAGAGATGGCGGCGTCGGATGGATCC
ACTAGTTCTAGAGCGGCCATCGAATTCCCACGGGGTTGGGGTTGCGCCTTTTCCAAGGCAGCCCTGGGTT
TGCGCAGGGACGCGGCTGCTCTGGGCGTGGTTCCGGGAAACGCAGCGGCGCCGACCCTGGGTCTCGCACA
TTCTTCACGTCCGTTCGCAGCGTCACCCGGATCTTCGCCGCTACCCTTGTGGGCCCCCCGGCGACGCTTC
CTGCTCCGCCCCTAAGTCGGGAAGGTTCCTTGCGGTTCGCGGCGTGCCGGACGTGACAAACGGAAGCCGC
ACGACTCACTAGTACCCTCGCAGACGGACAGCGCCAGGGAGCAATGGCAGCGCGCCGACCGCGATGGGCT
GTGGCCAATAGCGGCTGCTCAGCGGGGCGCGCCGAGAGCAGCGGCCGGGAAGGGGCGGTGCGGGAGGCGG
GGTGTGGGGCGGTAGTGTGGGCCCTGTTCCTGCCCGCGCGGTGTTCCGCATTCTGCAAGCCTCCGGAGCG
CACGTCGGCAGTCGGCTCCCTCGTTGACCGAATCACCGACCTCTCTCCCCAGGGGGATCCACCGGTCGCC
ACCATGGTGAGCAAGGGCGAGGAGCTGTTCACCGGGGTGGTGCCCATCCTGGTCGAGCTGGACGGCGACG
TAAACGGCCACAAGTTCAGCGTGTCCGGCGAGGGCGAGGGCGATGCCACCTACGGCAAGCTGACCCTGAA
GTTCATCTGCACCACCGGCAAGCTGCCCGTGCCCTGGCCCACCCTCGTGACCACCCTGACCTACGGCGTG
CAGTGCTTCAGCCGCTACCCCGACCACATGAAGCAGCACGACTTCTTCAAGTCCGCCATGCCCGAAGGCT
ACGTCCAGGAGCGCACCATCTTCTTCAAGGACGACGGCAACTACAAGACCCGCGCCGAGGTGAAGTTCGA
GGGCGACACCCTGGTGAACCGCATCGAGCTGAAGGGCATCGACTTCAAGGAGGACGGCAACATCCTGGGG
CACAAGCTGGAGTACAACTACAACAGCCACAACGTCTATATCATGGCCGACAAGCAGAAGAACGGCATCA
AGGTGAACTTCAAGATCCGCCACAACATCGAGGACGGCAGCGTGCAGCTCGCCGACCACTACCAGCAGAA
CACCCCCATCGGCGACGGCCCCGTGCTGCTGCCCGACAACCACTACCTGAGCACCCAGTCCGCCCTGAGC
AAAGACCCCAACGAGAAGCGCGATCACATGGTCCTGCTGGAGTTCGTGACCGCCGCCGGGATCACTCTCG
GCATGGACGAGCTGTACAAGTAAAGCGGCCGCGTCGACAATCAACCTCTGGATTACAAAATTTGTGAAAG
ATTGACTGGTATTCTTAACTATGTTGCTCCTTTTACGCTATGTGGATACGCTGCTTTAATGCCTTTGTAT
CATGCTATTGCTTCCCGTATGGCTTTCATTTTCTCCTCCTTGTATAAATCCTGGTTGCTGTCTCTTTATG
AGGAGTTGTGGCCCGTTGTCAGGCAACGTGGCGTGGTGTGCACTGTGTTTGCTGACGCAACCCCCACTGG
TTGGGGCATTGCCACCACCTGTCAGCTCCTTTCCGGGACTTTCGCTTTCCCCCTCCCTATTGCCACGGCG
GAACTCATCGCCGCCTGCCTTGCCCGCTGCTGGACAGGGGCTCGGCTGTTGGGCACTGACAATTCCGTGG
TGTTGTCGGGGAAGCTGACGTCCTTTCCATGGCTGCTCGCCTGTGTTGCCACCTGGATTCTGCGCGGGAC
GTCCTTCTGCTACGTCCCTTCGGCCCTCAATCCAGCGGACCTTCCTTCCCGCGGCCTGCTGCCGGCTCTG
CGGCCTCTTCCGCGTCTTCGCCTTCGCCCTCAGACGAGTCGGATCTCCCTTTGGGCCGCCTCCCCGCCTG
GAATTCGAGCTCGGTACCTTTAAGACCAATGACTTACAAGGCAGCTGTAGATCTTAGCCACTTTTTAAAA
GAAAAGGGGGGACTGGAAGGGCTAATTCACTCCCAACGAAGACAAGATCTGCTTTTTGCTTGTACTGGGT
CTCTCTGGTTAGACCAGATCTGAGCCTGGGAGCTCTCTGGCTAACTAGGGAACCCACTGCTTAAGCCTCA
ATAAAGCTTGCCTTGAGTGCTTCAAGTAGTGTGTGCCCGTCTGTTGTGTGACTCTGGTAACTAGAGATCC
CTCAGACCCTTTTAGTCAGTGTGGAAAATCTCTAGCAGTAGTAGTTCATGTCATCTTATTATTCAGTATT
TATAACTTGCAAAGAAATGAATATCAGAGAGTGAGAGGAACTTGTTTATTGCAGCTTATAATGGTTACAA
ATAAAGCAATAGCATCACAAATTTCACAAATAAAGCATTTTTTTCACTGCATTCTAGTTGTGGTTTGTCC
AAACTCATCAATGTATCTTATCATGTCTGGCTCTAGCTATCCCGCCCCTAACTCCGCCCAGTTCCGCCCA
TTCTCCGCCCCATGGCTGACTAATTTTTTTTATTTATGCAGAGGCCGAGGCCGCCTCGGCCTCTGAGCTA
TTCCAGAAGTAGTGAGGAGGCTTTTTTGGAGGCCTAGGCTTTTGCGTCGAGACGTACCCAATTCGCCCTA
TAGTGAGTCGTATTACGCGCGCTCACTGGCCGTCGTTTTACAACGTCGTGACTGGGAAAACCCTGGCGTT
ACCCAACTTAATCGCCTTGCAGCACATCCCCCTTTCGCCAGCTGGCGTAATAGCGAAGAGGCCCGCACCG
ATCGCCCTTCCCAACAGTTGCGCAGCCTGAATGGCGAATGGCGCG
[124 nt withheld, positions 7676-7799]
C
[91 nt withheld, positions 7801-7891]
A
[49 nt withheld, positions 7893-7941]
CCTTTGACGTTGGAGTCCACGTTCTTT
[37 nt withheld, positions 7969-8005]
ACCCTATCTCGGTCTATTCTTTTGATTTATAAGGGATTTTGCCGATTTCGGCCTATTGGTTAAAAAATGA
GCTGATTTAACAAAAATTTAACGCGAATTTTAACAAAATATTAACGTTTACAATTTCC
