>Addgene plasmid #46597 | AB.pCCL.sin.cPPT.U6.miR-192-Decoy.hPGK.GFP.WPRE | addgene partial sequence | sequence record 66972 | pBluescript-SK 5'-tctagaactagtggatc-3'
CCGCGCCGGCCCCCTCGCACAGACTTGTGGGAGAAGCTCGGCTACTCCCCTGCCCCGGTTAATTTGCATA
TAATATTTCCTAGTAACTATAGAGGCTTAATGTGCGATAAAAGACAGATAATCTGTTCTTTTTAATACTA
GCTACATTTTACATGATAGGCTTGGATTTCTATAAGAGATACAAATACTAAATTATTATTTTAAAAAACA
GCACAAAAGGAAACTCACCCTAACTGTAAAGTAATTGTGTGTTTTGAGACTATAAATATCCCTTGGAGAA
AAGCCTTGTTTGACGGCGCTAGGATCATCAACGGCTGTCAATAGATAGGTCAGCAAGTATTCTGGTCACA
GAATACAACGGCTGTCAATAGATAGGTCAGCAAGATGATCCTAGCGCCGTCTTTTTTGAATTCGATATCA
AGCTTCTCGAGGCTAGTCTCGTGATCGATAAAATTTTGAATTTTTGTAATTTGTTTTTGTAATTCTTTA
